Addgene plasmid #1614: L4018
Purpose: (Empty Backbone)
Depositing lab: Andrew Fire. Depositing organization: Carnegie Institution for Science.
Backbone
  Vector backbone: Unknown
  Backbone size (bp): 4719
  Vector type: Worm Expression
Growth in bacteria
  Bacterial resistance: Ampicillin, 100 μg/mL
  Growth temperature: 37°C
  Growth strain: DH5alpha
  Copy number: Unknown
Gene/Insert
  Gene/Insert name: None
  Tag / fusion protein: IVSA, rf2204, SV40NLS, SV40NLS, SV40NLS, SV40NLS, gfpN, IVSR, gfpS65C, IVSS, IVST, gfpC, IVSM, IVSL, decoy
  Cloning method: Restriction Enzyme
Terms and licenses: Academic/Nonprofit Terms; Industry Terms: Not Available to Industry
Depositor comments: See Fire Lab Vector Kit Documentation 1999. Fire Lab Miniprep Number pPD121.83, Ligation number L4018.
How to cite: L4018 was a gift from Andrew Fire (Addgene plasmid # 1614 ; http://n2t.net/addgene:1614 ; RRID:Addgene_1614)
