[The description below was written by a language model from this plasmid's Addgene catalogue record and pLannotate feature annotations shown in this document.]
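Description:
L4018 is an empty-backbone worm expression vector from the 1999 Fire Lab Vector Kit, designed for building GFP reporter fusions in Caenorhabditis elegans. The record lists the parental backbone as unknown, with a size of about 4.7 kb. The annotated features point to a pUC-type bacterial scaffold: a high-copy ColE1/pMB1 origin of replication, an ampicillin resistance gene (β-lactamase) with its own promoter for selection in E. coli, remnants of the lac promoter/operator region with a CAP binding site, and a fragment of the pUC18/19 multiple cloning site. Short matches to rop, bom and lacI are only fragments.

The payload is a promoterless reporter module rather than a gene of interest. No insert is recorded, and no worm promoter is listed in either the catalogue fields or the feature table, which fits a design where the user supplies regulatory or coding sequence by restriction cloning at the polylinker. The listed modules are a synthetic intron (IVSA), four copies of the SV40 nuclear localization signal, and a GFP coding region carrying the S65C chromophore substitution, split into segments (gfpN, gfpS65C, gfpC) by several artificial introns (IVSR, IVSS, IVST, IVSM, IVSL). Such introns are generally included to improve transgene expression in worms, while the repeated NLS should concentrate fluorescence in nuclei, making expressing cells easier to identify. The feature table detects the GFP as a single open reading frame matching an Aequorea victoria variant. A "decoy" element and an entry named rf2204 are also listed, but the record does not explain them. The brief match to C. elegans aex-5 downstream of GFP is a partial automated hit whose role is not stated.
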