Features (pLannotate 1.2.2; 12 found; start..end, strand, type, name):
      1..41      -  misc_feature   MCS (fragment): pUC18/19 multiple cloning site
    307..1167    +  CDS            sg25: sg25 is a basic (constitutively fluorescent) green fluorescent protein published in 1997, derived from Aequorea victoria.
   1843..1995    +  CDS            aex-5 (fragment): AEX5_CAEEL - Also known as kpc-3 From Caenorhabditis elegans.
   2123..2158    +  CDS            rop (fragment): Rop protein, which maintains plasmids at low copy number; rop
   2260..2359    +  misc_feature   bom (fragment): basis of mobility region from pBR322
   2457..2561    +  promoter       AmpR promoter: bla
   2562..3422    +  CDS            AmpR: β-lactamase; bla; confers resistance to ampicillin, carbenicillin, and related antibiotics
   3593..4181    +  rep_origin     ori: high-copy-number ColE1/pMB1/pBR322/pUC origin of replication
   4364..4456    +  CDS            lacI (fragment): lac repressor; lacI; The lac repressor binds to the lac operator to inhibit transcription in E. coli. This inhibition can be relieved by adding lactose or isopropyl-β-D-thiogalactopyranoside (IPTG).
   4469..4490    +  protein_bind   CAP binding site: CAP binding activates transcription in the presence of cAMP. E. coli catabolite activator protein
   4505..4535    +  promoter       lac promoter: promoter for the E. coli lac operon
   4543..4559    +  protein_bind   lac operator: The lac repressor binds to the lac operator to inhibit transcription in E. coli. This inhibition can be relieved by adding lactose or isopropyl-β-D-thiogalactopyranoside (IPTG). lac repressor encoded by lacI
>Addgene plasmid #1614 | L4018 | depositor full sequence | sequence record 224 | Author sequence
AAGCTTGCATGCCTGCAGGTCGACTCTAGAGGATCCCCGGGATTGGCCAAAGGACCCAAAGGTATGTTTC
GAATGATACTAACATAACATAGAACATTTTCAGGAGGACCCTTGAGGGTACCGAGCTCAGAAAAAATGAC
TGCTCCAAAGAAGAAGCGTAAGGTACCGGCAGAAAAAATGACTGCTCCAAAGAAGAAGCGTAAGGTACCG
GCAGAAAAAATGACTGCTCCAAAGAAGAAGCGTAAGGTACCGGCAGAAAAAATGACTGCTCCAAAGAAGA
AGCGTAAGGTACCGGTAGAAAAAATGAGTAAAGGAGAAGAACTTTTCACTGGAGTTGTCCCAATTCTTGT
TGAATTAGATGGTGATGTTAATGGGCACAAATTTTCTGTCAGTGGAGAGGGTGAAGGTGATGCAACATAC
GGAAAACTTACCCTTAAATTTATTTGCACTACTGGAAAACTACCTGTTCCATGGGTAAGTTTAAACATAT
ATATACTAACTAACCCTGATTATTTAAATTTTCAGCCAACACTTGTCACTACTTTCTGTTATGGTGTTCA
ATGCTTCTCGAGATACCCAGATCATATGAAACGGCATGACTTTTTCAAGAGTGCCATGCCCGAAGGTTAT
GTACAGGAAAGAACTATATTTTTCAAAGATGACGGGAACTACAAGACACGTAAGTTTAAACAGTTCGGTA
CTAACTAACCATACATATTTAAATTTTCAGGTGCTGAAGTCAAGTTTGAAGGTGATACCCTTGTTAATAG
AATCGAGTTAAAAGGTATTGATTTTAAAGAAGATGGAAACATTCTTGGACACAAATTGGAATACAACTAT
AACTCACACAATGTATACATCATGGCAGACAAACAAAAGAATGGAATCAAAGTTGTAAGTTTAAACATGA
TTTTACTAACTAACTAATCTGATTTAAATTTTCAGAACTTCAAAATTAGACACAACATTGAAGATGGAAG
CGTTCAACTAGCAGACCATTATCAACAAAATACTCCAATTGGCGATGGCCCTGTCCTTTTACCAGACAAC
CATTACCTGTCCACACAATCTGCCCTTTCGAAAGATCCCAACGAAAAGAGAGACCACATGGTCCTTCTTG
AGTTTGTAACAGCTGCTGGGATTACACATGGCATGGATGAACTATACAAATAGCATTCGTAGAATTGTAA
GTTTAAACTTTCTCATACTAACTAACGCGCTCTATTTAAATTTTCAGAATTCCAACTGAGCGCCGGTCGC
TACCATTACCAACTTGTCTGGTGTCAAAAATAATAGGGGCCGCTGTCATCAGAGTAAGTTTAAACTGAGT
TCTACTAACTAACGAGTAATATTTAAATTTTCAGCATCTCGCGCCCGTGCCTCTGACTTCTAAGTCCAAT
TACTCTTCAACATCCCTACATGCTCTTTCTCCCTGTGCTCCCACCCCCTATTTTTGTTATTATCAAAAAA
CTTCTCTTAATTTCTTTGTTTTTTAGCTTCTTTTAAGTCACCTCTAACAATGAAATTGTGTAGATTCAAA
AATAGAATTAATTCGTAATAAAAAGTCGAAAAAAATTGTGCTCCCTCCCCCCATTAATAATAATTCTATC
CCAAAATCTACACAATGTTCTGTGTACACTTCTTATGTTTTTTACTTCTGATAAATTTTTTTGAAACATC
ATAGAAAAAACCGCACACAAAATACCTTATCATATGTTACGTTTCAGTTTATGACCGCAATTTTTATTTC
TTCGCACGTCTGGGCCTCTCATGACGTCAAATCATGCTCATCGTGAAAAAGTTTTGGAGTATTTTTGGAA
TTTTTCAATCAAGTGAAAGTTTATGAAATTAATTTTCCTGCTTTTGCTTTTTGGGGTTTCCCCTATTGTT
TGTCAAGATTTCGAGGACGGCGTTTTTCTTGCTAAAATCACAAGTATTGATGAGCACGATGCAAGAAAGA
TCGGAAGAAGGTTTGGGTTTGAGGCTCAGTGGAAGGTGAGTAGAAGTTGATAATTTGAAAGTGGAGTAGT
GTCTATGGGGTTTTTGCCTTAAATGACAGAATACATTCCCAATATACCAAACATAACTGTTTCCTACTAG
TCGGCCGTACGGGCCCTTTCGTCTCGCGCGTTTCGGTGATGACGGTGAAAACCTCTGACACATGCAGCTC
CCGGAGACGGTCACAGCTTGTCTGTAAGCGGATGCCGGGAGCAGACAAGCCCGTCAGGGCGCGTCAGCGG
GTGTTGGCGGGTGTCGGGGCTGGCTTAACTATGCGGCATCAGAGCAGATTGTACTGAGAGTGCACCATAT
GCGGTGTGAAATACCGCACAGATGCGTAAGGAGAAAATACCGCATCAGGCGGCCTTAAGGGCCTCGTGAT
ACGCCTATTTTTATAGGTTAATGTCATGATAATAATGGTTTCTTAGACGTCAGGTGGCACTTTTCGGGGA
AATGTGCGCGGAACCCCTATTTGTTTATTTTTCTAAATACATTCAAATATGTATCCGCTCATGAGACAAT
AACCCTGATAAATGCTTCAATAATATTGAAAAAGGAAGAGTATGAGTATTCAACATTTCCGTGTCGCCCT
TATTCCCTTTTTTGCGGCATTTTGCCTTCCTGTTTTTGCTCACCCAGAAACGCTGGTGAAAGTAAAAGAT
GCTGAAGATCAGTTGGGTGCACGAGTGGGTTACATCGAACTGGATCTCAACAGCGGTAAGATCCTTGAGA
GTTTTCGCCCCGAAGAACGTTTTCCAATGATGAGCACTTTTAAAGTTCTGCTATGTGGCGCGGTATTATC
CCGTATTGACGCCGGGCAAGAGCAACTCGGTCGCCGCATACACTATTCTCAGAATGACTTGGTTGAGTAC
TCACCAGTCACAGAAAAGCATCTTACGGATGGCATGACAGTAAGAGAATTATGCAGTGCTGCCATAACCA
TGAGTGATAACACTGCGGCCAACTTACTTCTGACAACGATCGGAGGACCGAAGGAGCTAACCGCTTTTTT
GCACAACATGGGGGATCATGTAACTCGCCTTGATCGTTGGGAACCGGAGCTGAATGAAGCCATACCAAAC
GACGAGCGTGACACCACGATGCCTGTAGCAATGGCAACAACGTTGCGCAAACTATTAACTGGCGAACTAC
TTACTCTAGCTTCCCGGCAACAATTAATAGACTGGATGGAGGCGGATAAAGTTGCAGGACCACTTCTGCG
CTCGGCCCTTCCGGCTGGCTGGTTTATTGCTGATAAATCTGGAGCCGGTGAGCGTGGGTCTCGCGGTATC
ATTGCAGCACTGGGGCCAGATGGTAAGCCCTCCCGTATCGTAGTTATCTACACGACGGGGAGTCAGGCAA
CTATGGATGAACGAAATAGACAGATCGCTGAGATAGGTGCCTCACTGATTAAGCATTGGTAACTGTCAGA
CCAAGTTTACTCATATATACTTTAGATTGATTTAAAACTTCATTTTTAATTTAAAAGGATCTAGGTGAAG
ATCCTTTTTGATAATCTCATGACCAAAATCCCTTAACGTGAGTTTTCGTTCCACTGAGCGTCAGACCCCG
TAGAAAAGATCAAAGGATCTTCTTGAGATCCTTTTTTTCTGCGCGTAATCTGCTGCTTGCAAACAAAAAA
ACCACCGCTACCAGCGGTGGTTTGTTTGCCGGATCAAGAGCTACCAACTCTTTTTCCGAAGGTAACTGGC
TTCAGCAGAGCGCAGATACCAAATACTGTCCTTCTAGTGTAGCCGTAGTTAGGCCACCACTTCAAGAACT
CTGTAGCACCGCCTACATACCTCGCTCTGCTAATCCTGTTACCAGTGGCTGCTGCCAGTGGCGATAAGTC
GTGTCTTACCGGGTTGGACTCAAGACGATAGTTACCGGATAAGGCGCAGCGGTCGGGCTGAACGGGGGGT
TCGTGCACACAGCCCAGCTTGGAGCGAACGACCTACACCGAACTGAGATACCTACAGCGTGAGCATTGAG
AAAGCGCCACGCTTCCCGAAGGGAGAAAGGCGGACAGGTATCCGGTAAGCGGCAGGGTCGGAACAGGAGA
GCGCACGAGGGAGCTTCCAGGGGGAAACGCCTGGTATCTTTATAGTCCTGTCGGGTTTCGCCACCTCTGA
CTTGAGCGTCGATTTTTGTGATGCTCGTCAGGGGGGCGGAGCCTATGGAAAAACGCCAGCAACGCGGCCT
TTTTACGGTTCCTGGCCTTTTGCTGGCCTTTTGCTCACATGTTCTTTCCTGCGTTATCCCCTGATTCTGT
GGATAACCGTATTACCGCCTTTGAGTGAGCTGATACCGCTCGCCGCAGCCGAACGACCGAGCGCAGCGAG
TCAGTGAGCGAGGAAGCGGAAGAGCGCCCAATACGCAAACCGCCTCTCCCCGCGCGTTGGCCGATTCATT
AATGCAGCTGGCACGACAGGTTTCCCGACTGGAAAGCGGGCAGTGAGCGCAACGCAATTAATGTGAGTTA
GCTCACTCATTAGGCACCCCAGGCTTTACACTTTATGCTTCCGGCTCGTATGTTGTGTGGAATTGTGAGC
GGATAACAATTTCACACAGGAAACAGCTATGACCATGATTACGCCAAGCTGTAAGTTTAAACATGATCTT
ACTAACTAACTATTCTCATTTAAATTTTCAGAGCTTAAAAATGGCTGAAATCACTCACAACGATGGATAC
GCTAACAACTTGGAAATGAAAT
