>Addgene plasmid #1614 | L4018 | addgene partial sequence | sequence record 16748 | 1614_m13reverse
GNNNTTACATGATCTTACTAACTAACTATTCTCATTTAAATTTTCAGAGCTTAAAAATGGCTGANCATCA
CTCACAACGATGGATACGCTAACAACTTGGAAATGAAATAAGCTTGCATGCCTGCAGGTCGACTCTAGAG
GATCCCCGGGATTGGCCAAAGGACCCAAAGGTATGTTTCGAATGATACTAACATAACATAGAACATTTTC
AGGAGGACCCTTGAGGGTACCGAGCTCAGAAAAAATGACTGCTCCAAAGAAGAAGCGTAAGGTACCGGCA
GAAAAAATGACTGCTCCAAAGAAGAAGCGTAAGGTACCGGCAGAAAAAATGACTGCTCCAAAGAAGAAGC
GTAAGGTACCGGCAGAAAAAATGACTGCTCCAAAGAAGAAGCGTAAGGTACCGGTAGAAAAAATGAGTAA
AGGAGAAGAACTTTTCACTGGAGTTGTCCCAATTCTTGTTGAATTAGATGGTGATGTTAATGGGCACAAA
TTTTCTGTCAGTGGAGAGGGTGAAGGTGATGCAACATACGGAAAACTTACCCTTAAATTTATTTGCACTA
CTGGAAAACTACCTGTTCCATGGGTAAGTTTAAACATATATATACTAACTAACCCTGATTATTTAAATTT
TCAGCCAACACTTGTCACTACTTTCTGTTATGGTGTTCAATGCTTCTCGAGATACCCAGATCATATGAAA
CGGCATGACTTTTTCAAGAGTGCCATGCCCGAAGGTTATGTACAGGAAAGAACTATATTTTTCAAAGATG
ACGGGAACTACAAGACACGTAAGTTTAAACAGTTCGGTACTAACTAACCATACATATTTAAATTTTCAGG
TGCTGAAGTCAAGTTTGAAGGTGATACCCTTGTTAATAGAATCGAGTTAAAAGGTATTGATTTTAAAGAA
GATGGAAACATTCTTGGACACCAATTGGAATACNACTATAACTCACACAATGTATACCTCNTGGCAGACA
ACNAAAGAATGGAATCCAAGTTGTAAGTTTAAACNTGATTTTNCTAACTANCTATCTGATTTAANTTTCN
NAACTNCNAAATTAGACCCACNTTGAAAATGGAAGCGTTCACTNGCCNACCCTTNTCACCAAATACTCCA
TTGGNGATGGNCCTGTCNTTTNCCNNAAACCNTTNCTGTCCCCCCANTCTGCCNTTTCNAANATCCCNCC
NAAAAANAACCCCCNGGCCCTCCTTGGGTTNGAACCNCTCCGGGAANNNCCCNGGGCNGGGGGAACTNCN
AAAANCCTCNTNAANTC
